Addgene plasmid #139609: pcDNA3.1-Y1214F-VEGFR2-mCherry
Purpose: Expresses a mutant (Y1214F) VEGFR2-mCherry fusion protein in mammalian cells
Depositing lab: Michael Welsh. Publication: Temporal Dynamics of VEGFA-Induced VEGFR2/FAK Co-Localization Depend on SHB. Pietila I, Van Mourik D, Tamelander A, Kriz V, Claesson-Welsh L, Tengholm A, Welsh M. Cells. 2019 Dec 15;8(12). pii: cells8121645. doi: 10.3390/cells8121645. PubMed 31847469.
Backbone
  Vector backbone: pcDNA3.1
  Vector type: Mammalian Expression
Growth in bacteria
  Bacterial resistance: Ampicillin, 100 μg/mL
  Growth temperature: 37°C
  Growth strain: DH5alpha
  Copy number: Unknown
Gene/Insert
  Gene/Insert name: KDR
  Species: H. sapiens (human)
  Insert size (bp): 4078
  Entrez Gene: KDR (a.k.a. CD309, FLK1, VEGFR, VEGFR2)
  Promoter: CMV
  Cloning method: Unknown
  Sequencing primers: 5′ n/a
Terms and licenses: Academic/Nonprofit Terms; Industry Terms: Not Available to Industry
Depositor comments: Please Note: The translated product will have three extra amino acids that will be cleaved off as a signal sequence during membrane insertion. Please See: "VEGF receptor-2 Y951 signaling and a role for the adapter molecule TSAd in tumor angiogenesis." Matsumoto T, Bohman S, Dixelius J, Berge T, Dimberg A, Magnusson P, Wang L, Wikner C, Qi JH, Wernstedt C, Wu J, Bruheim S, Mugishima H, Mukhopadhyay D, Spurkland A, Claesson-Welsh L. EMBO J. 2005 Jul 6;24(13):2342-53. doi: 10.1038/sj.emboj.7600709. Epub 2005 Jun 16. PMID: 15962004
How to cite: pcDNA3.1-Y1214F-VEGFR2-mCherry was a gift from Michael Welsh (Addgene plasmid # 139609 ; http://n2t.net/addgene:139609 ; RRID:Addgene_139609)
