[The description below was written by a language model from this plasmid's Addgene catalogue record and pLannotate feature annotations shown in this document.]
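Description:
pcDNA3.1-Y1214F-VEGFR2-mCherry is a mammalian expression plasmid of about 10.5 kb built on a pcDNA3.1 backbone. It drives production of human VEGFR2 (KDR, also called FLK1 or CD309) carrying a tyrosine-to-phenylalanine substitution at residue 1214, fused at its C-terminus to the monomeric red fluorescent protein mCherry. In bacteria the plasmid replicates from a high-copy ColE1/pUC-type origin and is selected with ampicillin through the β-lactamase gene. An f1 origin is also present. The annotated sequence shows an SV40 early promoter driving a hygromycin resistance gene followed by an SV40 polyadenylation signal, so this appears to be a hygromycin-selectable pcDNA3.1 variant suitable for deriving stable mammalian lines, although the catalogue entry does not list a mammalian marker. The short ble, lacI, HIV LTR and bom fragments called by the annotation software are probably backbone remnants or partial matches rather than functional elements.

The expression cassette consists of the CMV immediate-early enhancer and promoter, a T7 promoter, the full-length KDR coding sequence, a short linker, the mCherry reading frame and the bovine growth hormone polyadenylation signal. The depositor notes that the translated product carries three extra N-terminal amino acids, which are removed with the signal sequence during membrane insertion. Replacing Y1214 with phenylalanine prevents phosphorylation at this position of the receptor tyrosine kinase, while the mCherry tag allows the receptor to be followed by fluorescence microscopy. The associated publication concerns the temporal dynamics of VEGFA-induced co-localization of VEGFR2 with FAK and its dependence on the adaptor SHB. This suggests the construct serves as a phosphosite-deficient counterpart to a wild-type receptor fusion in live-cell imaging of VEGF signalling.
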