Features (pLannotate 1.2.2; 21 found; start..end, strand, type, name):
     28..80      -  misc_feature   bom (fragment): basis of mobility region from pBR322
    235..614     +  enhancer       CMV enhancer: human cytomegalovirus immediate early enhancer
    615..818     +  promoter       CMV promoter: human cytomegalovirus (CMV) immediate early promoter
    814..847     +  LTR            5' LTR (truncated) (fragment): truncated 5' long terminal repeat (LTR) from HIV-1
    863..881     +  promoter       T7 promoter: promoter for bacteriophage T7 RNA polymerase
   1042..5103    +  CDS            KDR: VGFR2_HUMAN - Also known as FLK1, VEGFR2. Experimental evidence at protein level: Swiss-Prot protein existence level 1. Tyrosine-protein kinase that acts as a cell-surface receptor for VEGFA, VEGFC and VEGFD. Plays an essential role in the regulation of angiogenesis, vascular development, vascular permeability, and embryonic hematopoiesis. Promotes proliferation, survival, migration and differentiation of endothelial cells. Promotes reorganization of the actin cytoskeleton. Isoforms lacking a transmembrane domain, such as isoform 2 and isoform 3, may function as decoy receptors for VEGFA, VEGF
   5134..5841    +  CDS            mCherry: mCherry is a basic (constitutively fluorescent) red fluorescent protein published in 2004, derived from Discosoma sp.. It is reported to be a very rapidly-maturing monomer with low acid sensitivity.
   5896..6120    +  polyA_signal   bGH poly(A) signal: bovine growth hormone polyadenylation signal
   6124..6145    +  promoter       SV40 promoter (fragment): SV40 enhancer and early promoter
   6166..6594    +  rep_origin     f1 ori (sequence partly withheld): f1 bacteriophage origin of replication; arrow indicates direction of (+) strand synthesis
   6608..6937    +  promoter       SV40 promoter: SV40 enhancer and early promoter
   6986..8011    +  CDS            HygR: aminoglycoside phosphotransferase from E. coli; aph(4)-Ia; confers resistance to hygromycin
   8021..8146    +  CDS            ble (fragment): BLE_KLEPN - Experimental evidence at protein level: Swiss-Prot protein existence level 1. Binding protein with a strong affinity to the bleomycin family of antibiotics. Binds to CL990; an antimitotic-antibiotic compound. From Klebsiella pneumoniae.
   8141..8262    +  polyA_signal   SV40 poly(A) signal: SV40 polyadenylation signal
   8335..8351    -  protein_bind   lac operator: The lac repressor binds to the lac operator to inhibit transcription in E. coli. This inhibition can be relieved by adding lactose or isopropyl-β-D-thiogalactopyranoside (IPTG). lac repressor encoded by lacI
   8359..8389    -  promoter       lac promoter: promoter for the E. coli lac operon
   8404..8425    -  protein_bind   CAP binding site: CAP binding activates transcription in the presence of cAMP. E. coli catabolite activator protein
   8438..8530    -  CDS            lacI (fragment): lac repressor; lacI; The lac repressor binds to the lac operator to inhibit transcription in E. coli. This inhibition can be relieved by adding lactose or isopropyl-β-D-thiogalactopyranoside (IPTG).
   8713..9301    -  rep_origin     ori: high-copy-number ColE1/pMB1/pBR322/pUC origin of replication
   9472..10332   -  CDS            AmpR: β-lactamase; bla; confers resistance to ampicillin, carbenicillin, and related antibiotics
  10333..10437   -  promoter       AmpR promoter: bla
>Addgene plasmid #139609 | pcDNA3.1-Y1214F-VEGFR2-mCherry | addgene full sequence | sequence record 291875 | Addgene NGS Result
GACGGATCGGGAGATCTCCCGATCCCCTATGGTGCACTCTCAGTACAATCTGCTCTGATGCCGCATAGTT
AAGCCAGTATCTGCTCCCTGCTTGTGTGTTGGAGGTCGCTGAGTAGTGCGCGAGCAAAATTTAAGCTACA
ACAAGGCAAGGCTTGACCGACAATTGCATGAAGAATCTGCTTAGGGTTAGGCGTTTTGCGCTGCTTCGCG
ATGTACGGGCCAGATATACGCGTTGACATTGATTATTGACTAGTTATTAATAGTAATCAATTACGGGGTC
ATTAGTTCATAGCCCATATATGGAGTTCCGCGTTACATAACTTACGGTAAATGGCCCGCCTGGCTGACCG
CCCAACGACCCCCGCCCATTGACGTCAATAATGACGTATGTTCCCATAGTAACGCCAATAGGGACTTTCC
ATTGACGTCAATGGGTGGAGTATTTACGGTAAACTGCCCACTTGGCAGTACATCAAGTGTATCATATGCC
AAGTACGCCCCCTATTGACGTCAATGACGGTAAATGGCCCGCCTGGCATTATGCCCAGTACATGACCTTA
TGGGACTTTCCTACTTGGCAGTACATCTACGTATTAGTCATCGCTATTACCATGGTGATGCGGTTTTGGC
AGTACATCAATGGGCGTGGATAGCGGTTTGACTCACGGGGATTTCCAAGTCTCCACCCCATTGACGTCAA
TGGGAGTTTGTTTTGGCACCAAAATCAACGGGACTTTCCAAAATGTCGTAACAACTCCGCCCCATTGACG
CAAATGGGCGGTAGGCGTGTACGGTGGGAGGTCTATATAAGCAGAGCTCTCTGGCTAACTAGAGAACCCA
CTGCTTACTGGCTTATCGAAATTAATACGACTCACTATAGGGAGACCCAAGCTGGCTAGCGTTTAAACTT
AAGCTTGGTACCGAGCTCGGATCCACTAGTCCAGTGTGGTGGAATTCTGCAGATATCCAGCACAGTGGCG
GCCGCTCGAGGTCGACGCGCCATGGAGCTCCATGGCGCGTCGACGCGCCATGGAGAATTCCAGCAAGGTG
CTGCTGGCCGTCGCCCTGTGGCTCTGCGTGGAGACCCGGGCCGCCTCTGTGGGTTTGCCTAGTGTTTCTC
TTGATCTGCCCAGGCTCAGCATACAAAAAGACATACTTACAATTAAGGCTAATACAACTCTTCAAATTAC
TTGCAGGGGACAGAGGGACTTGGACTGGCTTTGGCCCAATAATCAGAGTGGCAGTGAGCAAAGGGTGGAG
GTGACTGAGTGCAGCGATGGCCTCTTCTGTAAGACACTCACAATTCCAAAAGTGATCGGAAATGACACTG
GAGCCTACAAGTGCTTCTACCGGGAAACTGACTTGGCCTCGGTCATTTATGTCTATGTTCAAGATTACAG
ATCTCCATTTATTGCTTCTGTTAGTGACCAACATGGAGTCGTGTACATTACTGAGAACAAAAACAAAACT
GTGGTGATTCCATGTCTCGGGTCCATTTCAAATCTCAACGTGTCACTTTGTGCAAGATACCCAGAAAAGA
GATTTGTTCCTGATGGTAACAGAATTTCCTGGGACAGCAAGAAGGGCTTTACTATTCCCAGCTACATGAT
CAGCTATGCTGGCATGGTCTTCTGTGAAGCAAAAATTAATGATGAAAGTTACCAGTCTATTATGTACATA
GTTGTCGTTGTAGGGTATAGGATTTATGATGTGGTTCTGAGTCCGTCTCATGGAATTGAACTATCTGTTG
GAGAAAAGCTTGTCTTAAATTGTACAGCAAGAACTGAACTAAATGTGGGGATTGACTTCAACTGGGAATA
CCCTTCTTCGAAGCATCAGCATAAGAAACTTGTAAACCGAGACCTAAAAACCCAGTCTGGGAGTGAGATG
AAGAAATTTTTGAGCACCTTAACTATAGATGGTGTAACCCGGAGTGACCAAGGATTGTACACCTGTGCAG
CATCCAGTGGGCTGATGACCAAGAAGAACAGCACATTTGTCAGGGTCCATGAAAAACCTTTTGTTGCTTT
TGGAAGTGGCATGGAATCTCTGGTGGAAGCCACGGTGGGGGAGCGTGTCAGAATCCCTGCGAAGTACCTT
GGTTACCCACCCCCAGAAATAAAATGGTATAAAAATGGAATACCCCTTGAGTCCAATCACACAATTAAAG
CGGGGCATGTACTGACGATTATGGAAGTGAGTGAAAGAGACACAGGAAATTACACTGTCATCCTTACCAA
TCCCATTTCAAAGGAGAAGCAGAGCCATGTGGTCTCTCTGGTTGTGTATGTCCCACCCCAGATTGGTGAG
AAATCTCTAATCTCTCCTGTGGATTCCTACCAGTACGGCACCACTCAAACGCTGACATGTACGGTCTATG
CCATTCCTCCCCCGCATCACATCCACTGGTATTGGCAGTTGGAGGAAGAGTGCGCCAACGAGCCCAGCCA
AGCTGTCTCAGTGACAAACCCATACCCTTGTGAAGAATGGAGAAGTGTGGAGGACTTCCAGGGAGGAAAT
AAAATTGAAGTTAATAAAAATCAATTTGCTCTAATTGAAGGAAAAAACAAAACTGTAAGTACCCTTGTTA
TCCAAGCGGCAAATGTGTCAGCTTTGTACAAATGTGAAGCGGTCAACAAAGTCGGGAGAGGAGAGAGGGT
GATCTCCTTCCACGTGACCAGGGGTCCTGAAATTACTTTGCAACCTGACATGCAGCCCACTGAGCAGGAG
AGCGTGTCTTTGTGGTGCACTGCAGACAGATCTACGTTTGAGAACCTCACATGGTACAAGCTTGGCCCAC
AGCCTCTGCCAATCCATGTGGGAGAGTTGCCCACACCTGTTTGCAAGAACTTGGATACTCTTTGGAAATT
GAATGCCACCATGTTCTCTAATAGCACAAATGACATTTTGATCATGGAGCTTAAGAATGCATCCTTGCAG
GACCAAGGAGACTATGTCTGCCTTGCTCAAGACAGGAAGACCAAGAAAAGACATTGCGTGGTCAGGCAGC
TCACAGTCCTAGAGCGTGTGGCACCCACGATCACAGGAAACCTGGAGAATCAGACGACAAGTATTGGGGA
AAGCATCGAAGTCTCATGCACGGCATCTGGGAATCCCCCTCCACAGATCATGTGGTTTAAAGATAATGAG
ACCCTTGTAGAAGACTCAGGCATTGTATTGAAGGATGGGAACCGGAACCTCACTATCCGCAGAGTGAGGA
AGGAGGACGAAGGCCTCTACACCTGCCAGGCATGCAGTGTTCTTGGCTGTGCAAAAGTGGAGGCATTTTT
CATAATAGAAGGTGCCCAGGAAAAGACGAACTTGGAAATCATTATTCTAGTAGGCACGGCGGTGATTGCC
ATGTTCTTCTGGCTACTTCTTGTCATCATCCTACGGACCGTTAAGCGGGCCAATGGAGGGGAACTGAAGA
CAGGCTACTTGTCCATCGTCATGGATCCAGATGAACTCCCATTGGATGAACATTGTGAACGACTGCCTTA
TGATGCCAGCAAATGGGAATTCCCCAGAGACCGGCTGAAGCTAGGTAAGCCTCTTGGCCGTGGTGCCTTT
GGCCAAGTGATTGAAGCAGATGCCTTTGGAATTGACAAGACAGCAACTTGCAGGACAGTAGCAGTCAAAA
TGTTGAAAGAAGGAGCAACACACAGTGAGCATCGAGCTCTCATGTCTGAACTCAAGATCCTCATTCATAT
TGGTCACCATCTCAATGTGGTCAACCTTCTAGGTGCCTGTACCAAGCCAGGAGGGCCACTCATGGTGATT
GTGGAATTCTGCAAATTTGGAAACCTGTCCACTTACCTGAGGAGCAAGAGAAATGAATTTGTCCCCTACA
AGACCAAAGGGGCACGATTCCGTCAAGGGAAAGACTACGTTGGAGCAATCCCTGTGGATCTGAAACGGCG
CTTGGACAGCATCACCAGTAGCCAGAGCTCAGCCAGCTCTGGATTTGTGGAGGAGAAGTCCCTCAGTGAT
GTAGAAGAAGAGGAAGCTCCTGAAGATCTGTATAAGGACTTCCTGACCTTGGAGCATCTCATCTGTTACA
GCTTCCAAGTGGCTAAGGGCATGGAGTTCTTGGCATCGCGAAAGTGTATCCACAGGGACCTGGCGGCACG
AAATATCCTCTTATCGGAGAAGAACGTGGTTAAAATCTGTGACTTTGGCTTGGCCCGGGATATTTATAAA
GATCCAGATTATGTCAGAAAAGGAGATGCTCGCCTCCCTTTGAAATGGATGGCCCCAGAAACAATTTTTG
ACAGAGTGTACACAATCCAGAGTGACGTCTGGTCTTTTGGTGTTTTGCTGTGGGAAATATTTTCCTTAGG
TGCTTCTCCATATCCTGGGGTAAAGATTGATGAAGAATTTTGTAGGCGATTGAAAGAAGGAACTAGAATG
AGGGCCCCTGATTATACTACACCAGAAATGTACCAGACCATGCTGGACTGCTGGCACGGGGAGCCCAGTC
AGAGACCCACGTTTTCAGAGTTGGTGGAACATTTGGGAAATCTCTTGCAAGCTAATGCTCAGCAGGATGG
CAAAGACTACATTGTTCTTCCGATATCAGAGACTTTGAGCATGGAAGAGGATTCTGGACTCTCTCTGCCT
ACCTCACCTGTTTCCTGTATGGAGGAGGAGGAAGTATGTGACCCCAAATTCCATTTTGACAACACAGCAG
GAATCAGTCAGTATCTGCAGAACAGTAAGCGAAAGAGCCGGCCTGTGAGTGTAAAAACATTTGAAGATAT
CCCGTTAGAAGAACCAGAAGTAAAAGTAATCCCAGATGACAACCAGACGGACAGTGGTATGGTTCTTGCC
TCAGAAGAGCTGAAAACTTTGGAAGACAGAACCAAATTATCTCCATCTTTTGGTGGAATGGTGCCCAGCA
AAAGCAGGGAGTCTGTGGCATCTGAAGGCTCAAACCAGACAAGCGGCTACCAGTCCGGATATCACTCCGA
TGACACAGACACCACCGTGTACTCCAGTGAGGAAGCAGAACTTTTAAAGCTGATAGAGATTGGAGTGCAA
ACCGGTAGCACAGCCCAGATTCTCCAGCCTGACTCGGGGACCACACTGAGCTCTCCTCCTGTTGGATCCG
GTGGGAGTGGAGGTGGGAGTGGAATGGTGAGCAAGGGCGAGGAGGATAACATGGCCATCATCAAGGAGTT
CATGCGCTTCAAGGTGCACATGGAGGGCTCCGTGAACGGCCACGAGTTCGAGATCGAGGGCGAGGGCGAG
GGCCGCCCCTACGAGGGCACCCAGACCGCCAAGCTGAAGGTGACCAAGGGTGGCCCCCTGCCCTTCGCCT
GGGACATCCTGTCCCCTCAGTTCATGTACGGCTCCAAGGCCTACGTGAAGCACCCCGCCGACATCCCCGA
CTACTTGAAGCTGTCCTTCCCCGAGGGCTTCAAGTGGGAGCGCGTGATGAACTTCGAGGACGGCGGCGTG
GTGACCGTGACCCAGGACTCCTCCCTGCAGGACGGCGAGTTCATCTACAAGGTGAAGCTGCGCGGCACCA
ACTTCCCCTCCGACGGCCCCGTAATGCAGAAGAAGACCATGGGCTGGGAGGCCTCCTCCGAGCGGATGTA
CCCCGAGGACGGCGCCCTGAAGGGCGAGATCAAGCAGAGGCTGAAGCTGAAGGACGGCGGCCACTACGAC
GCTGAGGTCAAGACCACCTACAAGGCCAAGAAGCCCGTGCAGCTGCCCGGCGCCTACAACGTCAACATCA
AGTTGGACATCACCTCCCACAACGAGGACTACACCATCGTGGAACAGTACGAACGCGCCGAGGGCCGCCA
CTCCACCGGCGGCATGGACGAGCTGTACAAGTAAAGCGGCCGCTCGAGTCTAGAGGGCCCGTTTAAACCC
GCTGATCAGCCTCGACTGTGCCTTCTAGTTGCCAGCCATCTGTTGTTTGCCCCTCCCCCGTGCCTTCCTT
GACCCTGGAAGGTGCCACTCCCACTGTCCTTTCCTAATAAAATGAGGAAATTGCATCGCATTGTCTGAGT
AGGTGTCATTCTATTCTGGGGGGTGGGGTGGGGCAGGACAGCAAGGGGGAGGATTGGGAAGACAATAGCA
GGCATGCTGGGGATGCGGTGGGCTCTATGGCTTCTGAGGCGGAAAGAACCAGCTGGGGCTCTAGGGGGTA
TCCCC
[124 nt withheld, positions 6166-6289]
C
[91 nt withheld, positions 6291-6381]
A
[49 nt withheld, positions 6383-6431]
CCTTTGACGTTGGAGTCCACGTTCTTT
[37 nt withheld, positions 6459-6495]
ACCCTATCTCGGTCTATTCTTTTGATTTATAAGGGATTTTGCCGATTTCGGCCTATTGGTTAAAAAATGA
GCTGATTTAACAAAAATTTAACGCGAATTAATTCTGTGGAATGTGTGTCAGTTAGGGTGTGGAAAGTCCC
CAGGCTCCCCAGCAGGCAGAAGTATGCAAAGCATGCATCTCAATTAGTCAGCAACCAGGTGTGGAAAGTC
CCCAGGCTCCCCAGCAGGCAGAAGTATGCAAAGCATGCATCTCAATTAGTCAGCAACCATAGTCCCGCCC
CTAACTCCGCCCATCCCGCCCCTAACTCCGCCCAGTTCCGCCCATTCTCCGCCCCATGGCTGACTAATTT
TTTTTATTTATGCAGAGGCCGAGGCCGCCTCTGCCTCTGAGCTATTCCAGAAGTAGTGAGGAGGCTTTTT
TGGAGGCCTAGGCTTTTGCAAAAAGCTCCCGGGAGCTTGTATATCCATTTTCGGATCTGATCAGCACGTG
ATGAAAAAGCCTGAACTCACCGCGACGTCTGTCGAGAAGTTTCTGATCGAAAAGTTCGACAGCGTCTCCG
ACCTGATGCAGCTCTCGGAGGGCGAAGAATCTCGTGCTTTCAGCTTCGATGTAGGAGGGCGTGGATATGT
CCTGCGGGTAAATAGCTGCGCCGATGGTTTCTACAAAGATCGTTATGTTTATCGGCACTTTGCATCGGCC
GCGCTCCCGATTCCGGAAGTGCTTGACATTGGGGAATTCAGCGAGAGCCTGACCTATTGCATCTCCCGCC
GTGCACAGGGTGTCACGTTGCAAGACCTGCCTGAAACCGAACTGCCCGCTGTTCTGCAGCCGGTCGCGGA
GGCCATGGATGCGATCGCTGCGGCCGATCTTAGCCAGACGAGCGGGTTCGGCCCATTCGGACCGCAAGGA
ATCGGTCAATACACTACATGGCGTGATTTCATATGCGCGATTGCTGATCCCCATGTGTATCACTGGCAAA
CTGTGATGGACGACACCGTCAGTGCGTCCGTCGCGCAGGCTCTCGATGAGCTGATGCTTTGGGCCGAGGA
CTGCCCCGAAGTCCGGCACCTCGTGCACGCGGATTTCGGCTCCAACAATGTCCTGACGGACAATGGCCGC
ATAACAGCGGTCATTGACTGGAGCGAGGCGATGTTCGGGGATTCCCAATACGAGGTCGCCAACATCTTCT
TCTGGAGGCCGTGGTTGGCTTGTATGGAGCAGCAGACGCGCTACTTCGAGCGGAGGCATCCGGAGCTTGC
AGGATCGCCGCGGCTCCGGGCGTATATGCTCCGCATTGGTCTTGACCAACTCTATCAGAGCTTGGTTGAC
GGCAATTTCGATGATGCAGCTTGGGCGCAGGGTCGATGCGACGCAATCGTCCGATCCGGAGCCGGGACTG
TCGGGCGTACACAAATCGCCCGCAGAAGCGCGGCCGTCTGGACCGATGGCTGTGTAGAAGTACTCGCCGA
TAGTGGAAACCGACGCCCCAGCACTCGTCCGAGGGCAAAGGAATAGCACGTGCTACGAGATTTCGATTCC
ACCGCCGCCTTCTATGAAAGGTTGGGCTTCGGAATCGTTTTCCGGGACGCCGGCTGGATGATCCTCCAGC
GCGGGGATCTCATGCTGGAGTTCTTCGCCCACCCCAACTTGTTTATTGCAGCTTATAATGGTTACAAATA
AAGCAATAGCATCACAAATTTCACAAATAAAGCATTTTTTTCACTGCATTCTAGTTGTGGTTTGTCCAAA
CTCATCAATGTATCTTATCATGTCTGTATACCGTCGACCTCTAGCTAGAGCTTGGCGTAATCATGGTCAT
AGCTGTTTCCTGTGTGAAATTGTTATCCGCTCACAATTCCACACAACATACGAGCCGGAAGCATAAAGTG
TAAAGCCTGGGGTGCCTAATGAGTGAGCTAACTCACATTAATTGCGTTGCGCTCACTGCCCGCTTTCCAG
TCGGGAAACCTGTCGTGCCAGCTGCATTAATGAATCGGCCAACGCGCGGGGAGAGGCGGTTTGCGTATTG
GGCGCTCTTCCGCTTCCTCGCTCACTGACTCGCTGCGCTCGGTCGTTCGGCTGCGGCGAGCGGTATCAGC
TCACTCAAAGGCGGTAATACGGTTATCCACAGAATCAGGGGATAACGCAGGAAAGAACATGTGAGCAAAA
GGCCAGCAAAAGGCCAGGAACCGTAAAAAGGCCGCGTTGCTGGCGTTTTTCCATAGGCTCCGCCCCCCTG
ACGAGCATCACAAAAATCGACGCTCAAGTCAGAGGTGGCGAAACCCGACAGGACTATAAAGATACCAGGC
GTTTCCCCCTGGAAGCTCCCTCGTGCGCTCTCCTGTTCCGACCCTGCCGCTTACCGGATACCTGTCCGCC
TTTCTCCCTTCGGGAAGCGTGGCGCTTTCTCATAGCTCACGCTGTAGGTATCTCAGTTCGGTGTAGGTCG
TTCGCTCCAAGCTGGGCTGTGTGCACGAACCCCCCGTTCAGCCCGACCGCTGCGCCTTATCCGGTAACTA
TCGTCTTGAGTCCAACCCGGTAAGACACGACTTATCGCCACTGGCAGCAGCCACTGGTAACAGGATTAGC
AGAGCGAGGTATGTAGGCGGTGCTACAGAGTTCTTGAAGTGGTGGCCTAACTACGGCTACACTAGAAGAA
CAGTATTTGGTATCTGCGCTCTGCTGAAGCCAGTTACCTTCGGAAAAAGAGTTGGTAGCTCTTGATCCGG
CAAACAAACCACCGCTGGTAGCGGTGGTTTTTTTGTTTGCAAGCAGCAGATTACGCGCAGAAAAAAAGGA
TCTCAAGAAGATCCTTTGATCTTTTCTACGGGGTCTGACGCTCAGTGGAACGAAAACTCACGTTAAGGGA
TTTTGGTCATGAGATTATCAAAAAGGATCTTCACCTAGATCCTTTTAAATTAAAAATGAAGTTTTAAATC
AATCTAAAGTATATATGAGTAAACTTGGTCTGACAGTTACCAATGCTTAATCAGTGAGGCACCTATCTCA
GCGATCTGTCTATTTCGTTCATCCATAGTTGCCTGACTCCCCGTCGTGTAGATAACTACGATACGGGAGG
GCTTACCATCTGGCCCCAGTGCTGCAATGATACCGCGAGACCCACGCTCACCGGCTCCAGATTTATCAGC
AATAAACCAGCCAGCCGGAAGGGCCGAGCGCAGAAGTGGTCCTGCAACTTTATCCGCCTCCATCCAGTCT
ATTAATTGTTGCCGGGAAGCTAGAGTAAGTAGTTCGCCAGTTAATAGTTTGCGCAACGTTGTTGCCATTG
CTACAGGCATCGTGGTGTCACGCTCGTCGTTTGGTATGGCTTCATTCAGCTCCGGTTCCCAACGATCAAG
GCGAGTTACATGATCCCCCATGTTGTGCAAAAAAGCGGTTAGCTCCTTCGGTCCTCCGATCGTTGTCAGA
AGTAAGTTGGCCGCAGTGTTATCACTCATGGTTATGGCAGCACTGCATAATTCTCTTACTGTCATGCCAT
CCGTAAGATGCTTTTCTGTGACTGGTGAGTACTCAACCAAGTCATTCTGAGAATAGTGTATGCGGCGACC
GAGTTGCTCTTGCCCGGCGTCAATACGGGATAATACCGCGCCACATAGCAGAACTTTAAAAGTGCTCATC
ATTGGAAAACGTTCTTCGGGGCGAAAACTCTCAAGGATCTTACCGCTGTTGAGATCCAGTTCGATGTAAC
CCACTCGTGCACCCAACTGATCTTCAGCATCTTTTACTTTCACCAGCGTTTCTGGGTGAGCAAAAACAGG
AAGGCAAAATGCCGCAAAAAAGGGAATAAGGGCGACACGGAAATGTTGAATACTCATACTCTTCCTTTTT
CAATATTATTGAAGCATTTATCAGGGTTATTGTCTCATGAGCGGATACATATTTGAATGTATTTAGAAAA
ATAAACAAATAGGGGTTCCGCGCACATTTCCCCGAAAAGTGCCACCTGACGTC
